>Addgene plasmid #208945 | Control click editor - pCMV-T7-PCV2-nCas9-deadEcKlenow (JO520) | addgene full sequence | sequence record 415676 | Addgene NGS Result
CAATACGCAAACCGCCTCTCCCCGCGCGTTGGCCGATTCATTAATGCAGCTGGCACGACAGGTTTCCCGA
CTGGAAAGCGGGCAGTGAGCGCAACGCAATTAATGTGAGTTAGCTCACTCATTAGGCACCCTAGGCTTTA
CACTTTATGCTTCCGGCTCGTATGTTGTGTGGAATTGTGAGCGGATAACAATTTCACACAGGAAACAGCT
ATGACCATGATTACGCCAAGCTCTAGCTAGAGGTCGACGGTATCGAGCCCCAGCTGGTTCTTTCCGCCTC
AGAAGCCATAGAGCCCACCGCATCCCCAGCATGCCTGCTATTGTCTTCCCAATCCTCCCCCTTGCTGTCC
TGCCCCACCCCACCCCCCAGAATAGAATGACACCTACTCAGACAATGCGATGCAATTTCCTCATTTTATT
AGGAAAGGACAGTGGGAGTGGCACCTTCCAGGGTCAAGGAAGGCACGGGGGAGGGGCAAACAACAGATGG
CTGGCAACTAGAAGGCACAGTCGAGGCTGATCAGCGGGTTTAAACTCAATGGTGATGGTGATGATGACCG
GTCAGACTTTCCTCTTCTTCTTGGGAGACTCGAATTCGCTGCCGTCGGCGGTTCTTTTTGAGCCGCCAGA
GTGGGCCTGGTCCCAATTCTCTCCGCTTCCAACCTCGACCAGCAGTGGCACGTCCAGTCTGGTGCAATTT
TCCATCAGCTGGTGAATCTGCTTGGCCACAGCATCCACGTCGTCCTTGTGCACCTCAAACACCAGCTCCG
CGTGCACCTGCATGATCATCCGCACTCTAGGCTGCTCGGCCTGCAGCCAGGCGTCCACGGCGATCATGGC
CCGCTTGATGATGTCGGCGGCGGTGCCCTGCATAGGGGCGTTGATAGCAGCTCTCTCAGCGGCGGCTCTT
CTGGCGCCGTTGCTGCTCTTGATGTCAGGCAGATACAGTCTCCGGCCATCCAGGGTTTCCACGTATCCCT
GCTCTTTAGCCTGGGCTCTGGTCCGTTCCATGTACTCCAGCACGCCGGGGTACCGCTCGAAGTACAGGTC
CATGTATTTCTGGGCCTCCTTTCTAGGGATGTTGAGCTGTCTGGCCAGGCCAAAGGCGCTCATGCCGTAG
ATCAGGCCGAAGTTAATGGCCTTGGCGGACCTTCTTTGCTCGCTGGTCACTGTTTCCAGAGGCAGGCCGA
ACACTTCGGCAGCGGTGGCTCTGTGGATGTCCTTGCCTTCTGCAAAAGCGGTCAGCAGGCCCTTGTCCCG
AGACAGATGGGCCATGATTCTCAGTTCTATCTGGCTGTACGCAGCAGACACGATGACGTAGTCCTCAGGG
GCAATGAAAGCCTGTCTGATTCTTCTGCCCTCTTCGTTCCGCACTGGGATGTTTTGCAGGTTAGGATCTG
TGCTGCTCAGCCGGCCGGTGGCTGTCACGGCCTGGTGATAAGATGTATGCACCCGGCCGGTCTTGGGGTT
GATCATCAGAGGCAGCTTGTCGGTGTATGTAGACTTCAGCTTGGCCAGTCCTCTATATTCCAGGATCACT
TTGGGCAGAGGGTAATCCAGCGCCAGTTCCTCCAGCACTTCTTCGCTGGTGCTGGGGGCTCCGCCAGGTG
TCTTTTTCAGAGGCTTAATGCCCTGCTTCTCGAACAGGATTGTTTGTAGCTGCTTGGTGCTAGACAGGTT
GAACTCCTCGCCGGCGATTTCGTGGGCCTTCTTTTCCAGCTCGGCCAGCCGCAGTGTCAGTTCCTCGCTG
TGGTTGTGCAGCACCTTGGGGTCGATCTTCACGCCATTCCTCTCGATTCTGCTCAGGACGGGCACCAGAG
GCATCTCGATGTTCTCGAACACGTTTAGTGGGCCCTTGTGCTTCTGCAGATCGGGCCACATCTTCAGGTG
CAGCTGAAGGGTCACGTCGGCGTCCTCAGCGGCGTATCTGCCGGCTTCTTCCAGTGCGATCTGATTAAAT
GTCAGCTGGTTCTTGCCCTTTCCGGCGATCTCTTCGAAGGTGATGGTTTTGTGCTTCAGCCACCGTTCAG
CCAGGCTGTCCATGTCGTGGCGGCCGGCCACGCTGTTCAGGATGTAAGATTCCAGCATGGTATCGAAGGC
GATGCCTCTCAGCTCGATGCCGTAATTAGCCAGGATTCCCCTATCGTATTTCAGGTTCTGTCCCACCTTC
AGGGCCTTCTCGTCCTCCAGCAGGGGCTTCAGGAGCTCCAGTGCTCTCTCTCTGCTGATTTGATCTGGGG
CATCCAGGTAATCGTGGGCCACGGGGATGTAGGCGGCCACGCCAGGCTCGATGGCGAAAGACAGGCCCAC
CAGGTTGGCGCTGATGTTATCTAAGGAGTCGGTGGCGGTGGCGAAGGCGAACACAGGGGCTTTTTCCAGT
TTAGCGATCCAAGCCTTCAGTGTCTCTTCGTCCAGGATGGTCACGTAGTTGTCGTAGGAGATAACGCTTC
CGCCGCTAGAGCCTCCGCTCACCTTTCTTTTCTTCTTAGGGCTCTCGAATTCAGAGCCGTCGGCGGTCCG
CTTGCTGCCACCAGAGCTTCCGCCGGAGTCACCTCCCAGCTGAGACAGGTCGATCCGTGTCTCGTACAGG
CCGGTGATGCTCTGGTGGATCAGGGTGGCGTCCAGCACCTCTTTGGTGCTGGTGTACCTCTTCCGGTCGA
TGGTGGTGTCAAAGTACTTGAAGGCGGCAGGGGCTCCCAGATTGGTCAGGGTAAACAGGTGGATGATATT
CTCGGCCTGCTCTCTGATGGGCTTATCCCGGTGCTTGTTGTAGGCGGACAGCACTTTGTCCAGATTAGCG
TCGGCCAGGATCACTCTCTTGGAGAACTCGCTGATCTGCTCGATGATCTCGTCCAGGTAGTGCTTGTGCT
GTTCCACAAACAGCTGTTTCTGCTCATTATCCTCGGGGGAGCCCTTCAGCTTCTCATAGTGGCTGGCCAG
GTACAGGAAGTTCACATATTTGGAGGGCAGGGCCAGTTCGTTTCCCTTCTGCAGTTCGCCGGCAGAGGCC
AGCATTCTCTTCCGGCCGTTTTCCAGCTCGAACAGGGAGTACTTAGGCAGCTTGATGATCAGGTCCTTTT
TCACTTCTTTGTAGCCCTTGGCTTCCAGAAAGTCGATGGGATTCTTCTCGAAGCTGCTTCTTTCCATGAT
GGTGATCCCCAGCAGCTCTTTCACACTCTTCAGTTTCTTGGACTTGCCCTTTTCCACTTTGGCCACCACC
AGCACAGAATAGGCCACGGTGGGGCTGTCGAAGCCGCCGTACTTCTTAGGGTCCCAGTCCTTCTTTCTGG
CGATCAGCTTATCGCTGTTCCTCTTGGGCAGGATAGACTCTTTGCTGAAGCCGCCTGTCTGCACCTCGGT
CTTTTTCACGATATTCACTTGGGGCATGCTCAGCACTTTCCGCACGGTGGCAAAATCCCGGCCCTTATCC
CACACGATCTCCCCGGTTTCGCCGTTTGTCTCGATCAGAGGCCGCTTCCGGATCTCGCCGTTGGCCAGGG
TAATCTCGGTCTTGAAAAAGTTCATGATGTTGCTGTAGAAGAAGTACTTGGCGGTAGCCTTGCCGATTTC
CTGCTCGCTCTTGGCGATCATCTTCCGCACGTCGTACACCTTGTAGTCGCCGTACACGAACTCGCTTTCC
AGCTTAGGGTACTTTTTGATCAGGGCGGTTCCCACGACGGCGTTCAGGTAGGCGTCGTGGGCGTGGTGGT
AGTTGTTGATCTCGCGCACTTTGTAAAACTGGAAATCCTTCCGGAAATCGGACACCAGCTTGGACTTCAG
GGTGATCACTTTCACTTCCCGGATCAGCTTGTCATTCTCGTCGTACTTAGTGTTCATCCGGGAGTCCAGG
ATCTGTGCCACGTGCTTTGTGATCTGCCGGGTTTCCACCAGCTGTCTCTTGATGAAGCCGGCCTTATCCA
GTTCGCTCAGGCCGCCTCTCTCGGCCTTGGTCAGATTGTCGAACTTTCTCTGGGTAATCAGCTTGGCGTT
CAGCAGCTGCCGCCAGTAGTTCTTCATCTTCTTCACGACCTCTTCGGAGGGCACGTTGTCGCTCTTGCCC
CGGTTCTTGTCGCTTCTGGTCAGCACCTTGTTGTCGATGGAGTCGTCCTTCAGAAAGCTCTGAGGCACGA
TAGCGTCCACATCGTAGTCGGACAGCCGGTTGATGTCCAGTTCCTGGTCCACGTACATATCCCGCCCATT
CTGCAGGTAGTACAGGTACAGCTTCTCGTTCTGCAGCTGGGTGTTTTCCACGGGGTGTTCTTTCAGGATC
TGGCTGCCCAGCTCTTTGATGCCCTCTTCGATCCGCTTCATTCTCTCGCGGCTGTTCTTCTGTCCCTTCT
GGGTGGTCTGGTTCTCTCTGGCCATTTCGATCACGATGTTCTCGGGCTTGTGCCGGCCCATCACTTTCAC
GAGCTCGTCCACCACCTTCACTGTCTGCAGGATGCCCTTCTTAATGGCGGGGCTGCCGGCCAGATTGGCA
ATGTGCTCGTGCAGGCTATCGCCCTGGCCGGACACCTGGGCTTTCTGGATGTCCTCTTTAAAGGTCAGGC
TGTCGTCGTGGATCAGCTGCATGAAGTTTCTGTTGGCGAAGCCGTCGGACTTCAGGAAATCCAGGATTGT
CTTGCCGGACTGCTTGTCCCGGATGCCGTTGATCAGCTTCCGGCTCAGCCTGCCCCAGCCGGTGTATCTC
CGCCGCTTCAGCTGCTTCATCACTTTGTCGTCGAACAGGTGGGCATAGGTTTTCAGCCGTTCCTCGATCA
TCTCTCTGTCCTCAAACAGTGTCAGGGTCAGCACGATATCTTCCAGAATGTCCTCGTTTTCCTCATTGTC
CAGGAAGTCCTTGTCCTTGATAATTTTCAGCAGATCGTGGTATGTGCCCAGGGAGGCGTTGAACCGATCT
TCCACGCCGGAGATTTCCACGGAGTCGAAGCACTCGATTTTCTTGAAGTAGTCCTCTTTCAGCTGCTTCA
CGGTCACTTTCCGGTTGGTCTTGAACAGCAGGTCCACGATGGCCTTTTTCTGCTCGCCGCTCAGGAAGGC
GGGCTTTCTCATTCCCTCGGTCACGTATTTCACTTTGGTCAGCTCGTTATACACGGTGAAGTACTCGTAC
AGCAGGCTGTGCTTGGGCAGCACCTTCTCGTTGGGCAGGTTCTTATCGAAGTTGGTCATCCGCTCGATGA
AGCTCTGGGCGGAAGCGCCCTTGTCCACCACTTCCTCGAAGTTCCAGGGGGTGATGGTTTCCTCGCTCTT
TCTGGTCATCCAGGCGAATCTGCTGTTTCCCCTGGCCAGAGGGCCCACGTAGTAGGGGATGCGGAAGGTC
AGGATCTTCTCGATCTTTTCCCGGTTGTCCTTCAGGAATGGGTAAAAATCTTCCTGCCGCCGCAGAATGG
CGTGCAGCTCTCCCAGGTGGATCTGGTGGGGGATGCTGCCGTTGTCGAAGGTCCGCTGCTTCCGCAGCAG
GTCCTCTCTGTTCAGCTTCACGAGCAGTTCCTCGGTGCCGTCCATCTTTTCCAGGATGGGCTTGATGAAC
TTGTAGAACTCTTCCTGGCTGGCTCCGCCGTCAATGTAGCCGGCGTAGCCGTTCTTGCTCTGGTCGAAGA
AAATCTCTTTGTACTTCTCAGGCAGCTGCTGCCGCACGAGAGCTTTCAGCAGGGTCAGGTCCTGGTGGTG
CTCGTCGTATCTCTTGATCATAGAGGCGCTCAGGGGGGCCTTGGTGATCTCGGTGTTCACTCTCAGGATG
TCGCTCAGCAGGATGGCGTCGGACAGGTTCTTGGCGGCCAGAAACAGGTCGGCGTACTGGTCGCCGATCT
GGGCCAGCAGGTTGTCCAGGTCGTCGTCGTAGGTGTCCTTGCTCAGCTGCAGTTTGGCATCCTCGGCCAG
GTCGAAGTTGCTCTTGAAGTTGGGGGTCAGGCCCAGGCTCAGGGCAATCAGGTTTCCGAACAGGCCATTC
TTCTTCTCGCCGGGCAGCTGGGCGATCAGATTTTCCAGCCGTCTGCTCTTGCTCAGTCTGGCAGACAGGA
TGGCCTTGGCGTCCACGCCGCTGGCGTTGATGGGGTTTTCCTCGAACAGCTGGTTGTAGGTCTGCACCAG
CTGGATGAACAGCTTGTCCACGTCGCTGTTGTCGGGGTTCAGGTCGCCCTCGATCAGGAAGTGGCCCCGG
AACTTGATCATGTGGGCCAGGGCCAGATAGATCAGCCGCAGGTCGGCCTTGTCGGTGCTGTCCACCAGTT
TCTTTCTCAGGTGGTAGATGGTGGGGTACTTCTCGTGGTAGGCCACCTCGTCCACGATGTTGCCGAAGAT
GGGGTGCCGCTCGTGCTTCTTATCCTCTTCCACCAGGAAGGACTCTTCCAGTCTGTGGAAGAAGCTGTCG
TCCACCTTGGCCATCTCGTTGCTGAAGATCTCTTGCAGATAGCAGATCCGGTTCTTCCGTCTGGTGTATC
TTCTTCTGGCGGTTCTCTTCAGCCGGGTGGCCTCGGCTGTTTCGCCGCTGTCGAACAGCAGGGCTCCGAT
CAGGTTCTTCTTGATGCTGTGCCGGTCGGTGTTGCCCAGCACCTTGAATTTCTTGCTGGGCACCTTGTAC
TCGTCGGTGATCACGGCCCAGCCCACAGAGTTGGTGCCGATGTCCAGGCCGATGCTGTACTTCTTGTCGC
TGCCGCCGCTGCTCTCAGGGGTGGCGGACTCAGATGTGCCGGGTGTCTCGGAGCCGCTAGAGCCTCCGCT
TCTCTGTCCCTGGGATCTAGGGGCGCCACATTCCATCAGCAGATTGCCTTCCTTGCTGCAGTACTCTTTG
TTCTGCTGGTCGGTGCCCTTGGCCTTCTCGATGTGGCATCTAGCGCCCAGGTACCACTTCACCTTGTTGA
AGGTCTGCTTTTTCACGAAGTTGGCGAAGCCCTGCAGGTGGGGGGTCCGGCCTTCCTCATTTCCTTCCTC
GCCCACGATGAAGTAGTCGAACAGGCTGATAGGCAGGTCCCGGATCTTCTTTCTCTCATCTTCGCTGGGG
TTGTTCAGGGTAAAGACCCACCGCTTGTGAGGTTGAGGTCCGCTTCTGCCGTTTTTCTTAGATGGGCTCA
TGGTGGCGGCTCTCCCTATAGTGAGTCGTATTAGCGGCCGCGGATCTCTAGCGGATCTGACGGTTCACTA
AACCAGCTCTGCTTATATAGACCTCCCACCGTACACGCCTACCGCCCATTTGCGTCAATGGGGCGGAGTT
GTTACGACATTTTGGAAAGTCCCGTTGATTTTGGTGCCAAAACAAACTCCCATTGACGTCAATGGGGTGG
AGACTTGGAAATCCCCGTGAGTCAAACCGCTATCCACGCCCATTGATGTACTGCCAAAACCGCATCACCA
TGGTAATAGCGATGACTAATACGTAGATGTACTGCCAAGTAGGAAAGTCCCATAAGGTCATGTACTGGGC
ATAATGCCAGGCGGGCCATTTACCGTCATTGACGTCAATAGGGGGCGTACTTGGCATATGATACACTTGA
TGTACTGCCAAGTGGGCAGTTTACCGTAAATACTCCACCCATTGACGTCAATGGAAAGTCCCTATTGGCG
TTACTATGGGAACATACGTCATTATTGACGTCAATGGGCGGGGGTCGTTGGGCGGTCAGCCAGGCGGGCC
ATTTACCGTAAGTTATGTAACGCGGAACTCCATATATGGGCTATGAACTAATGACCCCGTAATTGATTAC
TATTAATAACTAGTCAATAATCAATGTCAACGCGTATATCTGGCCCGTACATCGCGAAGCAGCGCAAAAC
GCCTAACCCTAAGCAGATTCTTCATGCAATTGTCGGTCAAGCCTTGCCTTGTTGTAGCTTAAATTTTGCT
CGCGCACTACTCAGCGACCTCCAACACACAAGCAGGGAGCAGATACTGGCTTAACTATGCGGCATCAGAG
CAGATTGTACTGAGAGTCGACCCTAGGGGATCGGGAGATCGATCTCCCGATCCGTCGACGTCAGGTGGCA
CTTTTCGGGGAAATGTGCGCGGAACCCCTATTTGTTTATTTTTCTAAATACATTCAAATATGTATCCGCT
CATGAGACAATAACCCTGATAAATGCTTCAATAATATTGAAAAAGGAAGAGTATGAGTATTCAACATTTC
CGTGTCGCCCTTATTCCCTTTTTTGCGGCATTTTGCCTTCCTGTTTTTGCTCACCCAGAAACGCTGGTGA
AAGTAAAAGATGCTGAAGATCAGTTGGGTGCACGAGTGGGTTACATCGAACTGGATCTCAACAGCGGTAA
GATCCTTGAGAGTTTTCGCCCCGAAGAACGTTTTCCAATGATGAGCACTTTTAAAGTTCTGCTATGTGGC
GCGGTATTATCCCGTATTGACGCCGGGCAAGAGCAACTCGGTCGCCGCATACACTATTCTCAGAATGACT
TGGTTGAGTACTCACCAGTCACAGAAAAGCATCTTACGGATGGCATGACAGTAAGAGAATTATGCAGTGC
TGCCATAACCATGAGTGATAACACTGCGGCCAACTTACTTCTGACAACGATCGGAGGACCGAAGGAGCTA
ACCGCTTTTTTGCACAACATGGGGGATCATGTAACTCGCCTTGATCGTTGGGAACCGGAGCTGAATGAAG
CCATACCAAACGACGAGCGTGACACCACGATGCCTGTAGCAATGGCAACAACGTTGCGCAAACTATTAAC
TGGCGAACTACTTACTCTAGCTTCCCGGCAACAATTAATAGACTGGATGGAGGCGGATAAAGTTGCAGGA
CCACTTCTGCGCTCGGCCCTTCCGGCTGGCTGGTTTATTGCTGATAAATCTGGAGCCGGTGAGCGTGGTT
CGCGCGGTATCATTGCAGCACTGGGGCCAGATGGTAAGCCCTCCCGTATCGTAGTTATCTACACGACGGG
GAGTCAGGCAACTATGGATGAACGAAATAGACAGATCGCTGAGATAGGTGCCTCACTGATTAAGCATTGG
TAACTGTCAGACCAAGTTTACTCATATATACTTTAGATTGATTTAAAACTTCATTTTTAATTTAAAAGGA
TCTAGGTGAAGATCCTTTTTGATAATCTCATGACCAAAATCCCTTAACGTGAGTTTTCGTTCCACTGAGC
GTCAGACCCCGTAGAAAAGATCAAAGGATCTTCTTGAGATCCTTTTTTTCTGCGCGTAATCTGCTGCTTG
CAAACAAAAAAACCACCGCTACCAGCGGTGGTTTGTTTGCCGGATCAAGAGCTACCAACTCTTTTTCCGA
AGGTAACTGGCTTCAGCAGAGCGCAGATACCAAATACTGTTCTTCTAGTGTAGCCGTAGTTAGGCCACCA
CTTCAAGAACTCTGTAGCACCGCCTACATACCTCGCTCTGCTAATCCTGTTACCAGTGGCTGCTGCCAGT
GGCGATAAGTCGTGTCTTACCGGGTTGGACTCAAGACGATAGTTACCGGATAAGGCGCAGCGGTCGGGCT
GAACGGGGGGTTCGTGCACACAGCCCAGCTTGGAGCGAACGACCTACACCGAACTGAGATACCTACAGCG
TGAGCTATGAGAAAGCGCCACGCTTCCCGAAGGGAGAAAGGCGGACAGGTATCCGGTAAGCGGCAGGGTC
GGAACAGGAGAGCGCACGAGGGAGCTTCCAGGGGGAAACGCCTGGTATCTTTATAGTCCTGTCGGGTTTC
GCCACCTCTGACTTGAGCGTCGATTTTTGTGATGCTCGTCAGGGGGGCGGAGCCTATGGAAAAACGCCAG
CAACGCGGCCTTTTTACGGTTCCTGGCCTTTTGCTGGCCTTTTGCTCACATGTTCTTTCCTGCGTTATCC
CCTGATTCTGTGGATAACCGTATTACCGCCTTTGAGTGAGCTGATACCGCTCGCCGCAGCCGAACGACCG
AGCGCAGCGAGTCAGTGAGCGAGGAAGCGGAAGAGCGCC
Features (pLannotate 1.2.2; 18 found; start..end, strand, type, name):
    101..122     +  protein_bind   CAP binding site: CAP binding activates transcription in the presence of cAMP. E. coli catabolite activator protein
    137..167     +  promoter       lac promoter: promoter for the E. coli lac operon
    175..191     +  protein_bind   lac operator: The lac repressor binds to the lac operator to inhibit transcription in E. coli. This inhibition can be relieved by adding lactose or isopropyl-β-D-thiogalactopyranoside (IPTG). lac repressor encoded by lacI
    240..256     -  misc_feature   MCS (fragment): pBluescript multiple cloning site
    261..282     -  promoter       SV40 promoter (fragment): SV40 enhancer and early promoter
    286..510     -  polyA_signal   bGH poly(A) signal: bovine growth hormone polyadenylation signal
    631..2448    -  CDS            polA (fragment): DPO1_ECOLI - Also known as resA. Experimental evidence at protein level: Swiss-Prot protein existence level 1. In addition to polymerase activity, this DNA polymerase exhibits 3'-5' and 5'-3' exonuclease activity. It is able to utilize nicked circular duplex DNA as a template and can unwind the parental DNA strand from its template. From Escherichia coli (strain K12).
   2552..5046    -  CDS            Cas9(C) (fragment): C-terminal portion of Streptococcus pyogenes Cas9 (Zetsche et al., 2015)
   5047..6648    -  CDS            Cas9(N): N-terminal portion of Streptococcus pyogenes Cas9 (Zetsche et al., 2015)
   6694..7065    -  CDS            Rep (fragment): REP_PCV2 - Experimental evidence at protein level: Swiss-Prot protein existence level 1. Essential for the replication of viral ssDNA. The closed circular ssDNA genome is first converted to a superhelical dsDNA. Rep and/or Rep' binds a specific hairpin at the genome origin of replication. Introduces an endonucleolytic nick within the conserved sequence 5'-AGTATTAC-3' in the intergenic region of the genome, thereby initiating the rolling circle replication (RCR). Following cleavage, binds covalently to the 5'-phosphate of DNA as a tyrosyl ester. The cleavage gives rise to a free 3'-OH that serv
   7085..7103    -  promoter       T7 promoter: promoter for bacteriophage T7 RNA polymerase
   7145..7348    -  promoter       CMV promoter: human cytomegalovirus (CMV) immediate early promoter
   7349..7728    -  enhancer       CMV enhancer: human cytomegalovirus immediate early enhancer
   7883..7927    +  misc_feature   bom (fragment): basis of mobility region from pBR322
   7998..8102    +  promoter       AmpR promoter: bla
   8103..8963    +  CDS            AmpR: β-lactamase; bla; confers resistance to ampicillin, carbenicillin, and related antibiotics
   9134..9722    +  rep_origin     ori: high-copy-number ColE1/pMB1/pBR322/pUC origin of replication
   9905..88      +  CDS            lacI (fragment) (across the origin): lac repressor; lacI; The lac repressor binds to the lac operator to inhibit transcription in E. coli. This inhibition can be relieved by adding lactose or isopropyl-β-D-thiogalactopyranoside (IPTG).
