[The description below was written by a language model from this plasmid's Addgene catalogue record and pLannotate feature annotations shown in this document.]
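Description:
Control click editor pCMV-T7-PCV2-nCas9-deadEcKlenow (JO520) is a 9.9 kb mammalian expression and in vitro transcription plasmid built by Gibson cloning on the pCMV-T7-SpCas9-P2A-EGFP (RTW3027) backbone. It is propagated in E. coli as a high-copy plasmid through a ColE1/pUC-type origin and selected with ampicillin via the β-lactamase gene. The feature table also picks up residual backbone fragments (lac promoter/operator, CAP site, partial lacI, bom and MCS remnants) that play no evident role in the payload. No EGFP or P2A feature is annotated, so the reporter from the parental backbone does not appear to be retained.

The payload is a single synthetic fusion protein driven by the CMV enhancer/promoter for expression in mammalian cells, with a T7 promoter immediately downstream so that mRNA can also be made by in vitro transcription. A bGH polyadenylation signal terminates the unit. Reading from the N terminus, the fusion comprises the HUH endonuclease domain of porcine circovirus 2 Rep (PCV2), which can bind covalently to single-stranded DNA carrying its recognition sequence, an XTEN linker, the SpCas9 H840A nickase, a bipartite NLS, the Klenow fragment of E. coli DNA polymerase I, and a C-terminal bipartite NLS. In click editing, the nickase exposes a genomic 3' end, the HUH domain tethers a DNA template, and the polymerase copies the edit into the genome. Here the Klenow fragment carries the exonuclease-inactivating changes D355A and D357A together with D705A and D882A, which attenuate polymerase catalysis. The construct therefore serves as a polymerase-deficient negative control for the CE1 click editor, used to show that editing depends on DNA polymerase activity.
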