Addgene plasmid #208945: Control click editor - pCMV-T7-PCV2-nCas9-deadEcKlenow (JO520)
Purpose: A control CE1 construct with catalytically attenuated EcKlenow DNA polymerase, expressed from CMV or T7 promoters.
Depositing lab: Benjamin Kleinstiver. Publication: Click editing enables programmable genome writing using DNA polymerases and HUH endonucleases. Ferreira da Silva J, Tou CJ, King EM, Eller ML, Rufino-Ramos D, Ma L, Cromwell CR, Metovic J, Benning FMC, Chao LH, Eichler FS, Kleinstiver BP. Nat Biotechnol. 2024 Jul 22. doi: 10.1038/s41587-024-02324-x. PubMed 39039307.
Backbone
  Vector backbone: pCMV-T7-SpCas9-P2A-EGFP (RTW3027)
  Vector type: Mammalian Expression, CRISPR ; in vitro transcription; T7 promoter
Growth in bacteria
  Bacterial resistance: Ampicillin, 100 μg/mL
  Growth temperature: 37°C
  Growth strain: DH5alpha
  Copy number: High Copy
Gene/Insert
  Gene/Insert name: PCV2-XTEN-nSpCas9-BPNLS-dEcKlenow(-exo)-BPNLS (alt name: JO520)
  Species: Synthetic
  Mutation: nSpCas9(H840A);deadEcKlenow(-exo;D355A,D357A,D705A,D882A)
  Promoter: CMV and T7
  Tag / fusion protein: BPNLS (C terminal on insert)
  Cloning method: Gibson Cloning
  Sequencing primers: 5′ oBK6928-CCAAGTCTCCACCCCATTGACG; 3′ oBK219-GGGAGTGGCACCTTCCAGGGTC
Terms and licenses: Academic/Nonprofit Terms; Industry Terms: Not Available to Industry
Depositor comments: Please visit https://doi.org/10.1101/2023.09.12.557440 for bioRxiv preprint.
How to cite: Control click editor - pCMV-T7-PCV2-nCas9-deadEcKlenow (JO520) was a gift from Benjamin Kleinstiver (Addgene plasmid # 208945 ; http://n2t.net/addgene:208945 ; RRID:Addgene_208945)
